Addgene plasmid #91953: GST-HA-GFP11-N1
Purpose: Expresses GST-HA-GFP11 in mammalian cells
Depositing lab: Rong Li. Depositing organization: Johns Hopkins University and School of Medicine. Publication: Cytosolic proteostasis through importing of misfolded proteins into mitochondria. Ruan L, Zhou C, Jin E, Kucharavy A, Zhang Y, Wen Z, Florens L, Li R. Nature. 2017 Mar 16;543(7645):443-446. doi: 10.1038/nature21695. Epub 2017 Mar 1. PubMed 28241148.
Backbone
  Vector backbone: pAcGFP1-N1
  Backbone manufacturer: Clontech
  Vector type: Mammalian Expression
  Selectable markers: Kan/Neo
Growth in bacteria
  Bacterial resistance: Kanamycin, 50 μg/mL
  Growth temperature: 37°C
  Growth strain: DH5alpha
  Copy number: High Copy
Gene/Insert
  Gene/Insert name: GST-HA-GFP11
  Species: Synthetic
  Promoter: CMV
  Cloning method: Restriction Enzyme; 5′ cloning site HindIII (unknown if destroyed); 3′ cloning site NotI (unknown if destroyed)
Terms and licenses: Academic/Nonprofit Terms; Industry Terms: Not Available to Industry
How to cite: GST-HA-GFP11-N1 was a gift from Rong Li (Addgene plasmid # 91953 ; http://n2t.net/addgene:91953 ; RRID:Addgene_91953)
