[The description below was written by a language model from this plasmid's Addgene catalogue record and pLannotate feature annotations shown in this document.]
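Description:
GST-HA-GFP11-N1 is a mammalian expression plasmid of about 4.8 kb built on the Clontech pAcGFP1-N1 backbone, with the insert placed between the HindIII and NotI sites. This cloning presumably replaced the backbone's fluorescent protein, as no AcGFP1 coding sequence appears in the feature table. It replicates at high copy in E. coli from a ColE1/pUC-type origin and also carries an f1 origin for single-stranded DNA production. Selection relies on a single Tn5 aminoglycoside phosphotransferase (NeoR/KanR) gene. It is driven by a bacterial bla promoter for kanamycin resistance in E. coli and by the SV40 enhancer/early promoter, with an HSV TK polyadenylation signal, for G418 selection of transfected mammalian cells. Several short annotations (fragments of RSF ori, ble, the bGH poly(A) signal and SV40 large T antigen) are most likely partial matches to backbone sequence rather than functional parts.

The payload is a synthetic fusion transcribed from the human CMV immediate-early enhancer and promoter and terminated by the SV40 poly(A) signal. It consists of Schistosoma japonicum glutathione S-transferase followed by an HA epitope. The HA annotation is short, matching part of a 3xHA entry, so it is consistent with a single copy. According to the catalogue entry, GFP11 follows the HA tag. This is the eleventh beta-strand of split GFP, and it was not picked up as a feature by the automated annotation. GFP11 is non-fluorescent by itself but restores fluorescence when it meets the complementary GFP1-10 fragment, so the signal reports that the two fragments are in the same compartment. The associated study concerns import of misfolded cytosolic proteins into mitochondria, so GST would plausibly be a stably folded cytosolic comparison protein in such split-GFP assays. The record, however, states only that the plasmid expresses GST-HA-GFP11 in mammalian cells.
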