Features (pLannotate 1.2.2; 16 found; start..end, strand, type, name):
      1..56      +  rep_origin     RSF ori (fragment): Plasmids containing the RSF 1030 origin of replication can be propagated in E. coli cells that contain additional plasmids with compatible origins.
    124..427     +  enhancer       CMV enhancer: human cytomegalovirus immediate early enhancer
    428..631     +  promoter       CMV promoter: human cytomegalovirus (CMV) immediate early promoter
    654..690     +  misc_feature   MCS (fragment): multiple cloning site
    691..1344    +  CDS            GST26_SCHJA: Experimental evidence at protein level: Swiss-Prot protein existence level 1. GST isoenzymes appear to play a central role in the parasite detoxification system. Other functions are also suspected including a role in increasing the solubility of haematin in the parasite gut. From Schistosoma japonicum (Blood fluke).
   1372..1398    +  CDS            3xHA (fragment): three tandem HA epitope tags
   1504..1587    +  CDS            large T antigen (fragment): large T antigen from SV40 (simian virus 40)
   1610..1731    +  polyA_signal   SV40 poly(A) signal: SV40 polyadenylation signal
   1765..2193    -  rep_origin     f1 ori (sequence partly withheld): f1 bacteriophage origin of replication; arrow indicates direction of (+) strand synthesis
   2220..2324    +  promoter       AmpR promoter: bla
   2326..2683    +  promoter       SV40 promoter: SV40 enhancer and early promoter
   2718..3512    +  CDS            NeoR/KanR: aminoglycoside phosphotransferase from Tn5; aph(3')-II (or nptII); confers resistance to neomycin, kanamycin, and G418 (Geneticin®)
   3533..3685    +  CDS            ble (fragment): BLE_KLEPN - Experimental evidence at protein level: Swiss-Prot protein existence level 1. Binding protein with a strong affinity to the bleomycin family of antibiotics. Binds to CL990; an antimitotic-antibiotic compound. From Klebsiella pneumoniae.
   3744..3791    +  polyA_signal   HSV TK poly(A) signal: herpes simplex virus thymidine kinase polyadenylation signal (Cole and Stacy, 1985)
   3882..3898    -  polyA_signal   bGH poly(A) signal (fragment): bovine growth hormone polyadenylation signal
   4120..4708    +  rep_origin     ori: high-copy-number ColE1/pMB1/pBR322/pUC origin of replication
>Addgene plasmid #91953 | GST-HA-GFP11-N1 | addgene full sequence | sequence record 180677 | Addgene NGS Result
GCTCACATGTTCTTTCCTGCGTTATCCCCTGATTCTGTGGATAACCGTATTACCGCCATGCATTAGTTAT
TAATAGTAATCAATTACGGGGTCATTAGTTCATAGCCCATATATGGAGTTCCGCGTTACATAACTTACGG
TAAATGGCCCGCCTGGCTGACCGCCCAACGACCCCCGCCCATTGACGTCAATAATGACGTATGTTCCCAT
AGTAACGCCAATAGGGACTTTCCATTGACGTCAATGGGTGGAGTATTTACGGTAAACTGCCCACTTGGCA
GTACATCAAGTGTATCATATGCCAAGTACGCCCCCTATTGACGTCAATGACGGTAAATGGCCCGCCTGGC
ATTATGCCCAGTACATGACCTTATGGGACTTTCCTACTTGGCAGTACATCTACGTATTAGTCATCGCTAT
TACCATGGTGATGCGGTTTTGGCAGTACATCAATGGGCGTGGATAGCGGTTTGACTCACGGGGATTTCCA
AGTCTCCACCCCATTGACGTCAATGGGAGTTTGTTTTGGCACCAAAATCAACGGGACTTTCCAAAATGTC
GTAACAACTCCGCCCCATTGACGCAAATGGGCGGTAGGCGTGTACGGTGGGAGGTCTATATAAGCAGAGC
TGGTTTAGTGAACCGTCAGATCCGCTAGCGCTACCGGACTCAGATCTCGAGCTCAAGCTTATGTCCCCTA
TACTAGGTTATTGGAAAATTAAGGGCCTTGTGCAACCCACTCGACTTCTTTTGGAATATCTTGAAGAAAA
ATATGAAGAGCATTTGTATGAGCGCGATGAAGGTGATAAATGGCGAAACAAAAAGTTTGAATTGGGTTTG
GAGTTTCCCAATCTTCCTTATTATATTGATGGTGATGTTAAATTAACACAGTCTATGGCCATCATACGTT
ATATAGCTGACAAGCACAACATGTTGGGTGGTTGTCCAAAAGAGCGTGCAGAGATTTCAATGCTTGAAGG
AGCGGTTTTGGATATTAGATACGGTGTTTCGAGAATTGCATATAGTAAAGACTTTGAAACTCTCAAAGTT
GATTTTCTTAGCAAGCTACCTGAAATGCTGAAAATGTTCGAAGATCGTTTATGTCATAAAACATATTTAA
ATGGTGATCATGTAACCCATCCTGACTTCATGTTGTATGACGCTCTTGATGTTGTTTTATACATGGACCC
AATGTGCCTGGATGCGTTCCCAAAATTAGTTTGTTTTAAAAAACGTATTGAAGCTATCCCACAAATTGAT
AAGTACTTGAAATCCAGCAAGTATATAGCATGGCCTTTGCAGGGCTGGCAAGCCACGTTTGGTGGTGGCG
ACCATCCTCCAAAAGGATCCGGTGACGGTCCGGTCGCCACCTACCCATACGATGTTCCAGATTACGCTGG
TCGACGGATCGGTGGTGGTTCTGGAGGCGGTTCTATGAGAGATCATATGGTTTTGCATGAATATGTTAAT
GCTGCTGGTATTACTTAAGCGGCCGCGACTCTAGATCATAATCAGCCATACCACATTTGTAGAGGTTTTA
CTTGCTTTAAAAAACCTCCCACACCTCCCCCTGAACCTGAAACATAAAATGAATGCAATTGTTGTTGTTA
ACTTGTTTATTGCAGCTTATAATGGTTACAAATAAAGCAATAGCATCACAAATTTCACAAATAAAGCATT
TTTTTCACTGCATTCTAGTTGTGGTTTGTCCAAACTCATCAATGTATCTTAAGGCGTAAATTGTAAGCGT
TAATATTTTGTTAAAATTCGCGTTAAATTTTTGTTAAATCAGCTCATTTTTTAACCAATAGGCCGAAATC
GGCAAAATCCCTTATAAATCAAAAGAATAGACCGAGATAGGGT
[37 nt withheld, positions 1864-1900]
AAAGAACGTGGACTCCAACGTCAAAGG
[49 nt withheld, positions 1928-1976]
T
[91 nt withheld, positions 1978-2068]
G
[124 nt withheld, positions 2070-2193]
CAGGTGGCACTTTTCGGGGAAATGTGCGCGGAACCCCTATTTGTTTATTTTTCTAAATACATTCAAATAT
GTATCCGCTCATGAGACAATAACCCTGATAAATGCTTCAATAATATTGAAAAAGGAAGAGTCCTGAGGCG
GAAAGAACCAGCTGTGGAATGTGTGTCAGTTAGGGTGTGGAAAGTCCCCAGGCTCCCCAGCAGGCAGAAG
TATGCAAAGCATGCATCTCAATTAGTCAGCAACCAGGTGTGGAAAGTCCCCAGGCTCCCCAGCAGGCAGA
AGTATGCAAAGCATGCATCTCAATTAGTCAGCAACCATAGTCCCGCCCCTAACTCCGCCCATCCCGCCCC
TAACTCCGCCCAGTTCCGCCCATTCTCCGCCCCATGGCTGACTAATTTTTTTTATTTATGCAGAGGCCGA
GGCCGCCTCGGCCTCTGAGCTATTCCAGAAGTAGTGAGGAGGCTTTTTTGGAGGCCTAGGCTTTTGCAAA
GATCGATCAAGAGACAGGATGAGGATCGTTTCGCATGATTGAACAAGATGGATTGCACGCAGGTTCTCCG
GCCGCTTGGGTGGAGAGGCTATTCGGCTATGACTGGGCACAACAGACAATCGGCTGCTCTGATGCCGCCG
TGTTCCGGCTGTCAGCGCAGGGGCGCCCGGTTCTTTTTGTCAAGACCGACCTGTCCGGTGCCCTGAATGA
ACTGCAAGACGAGGCAGCGCGGCTATCGTGGCTGGCCACGACGGGCGTTCCTTGCGCAGCTGTGCTCGAC
GTTGTCACTGAAGCGGGAAGGGACTGGCTGCTATTGGGCGAAGTGCCGGGGCAGGATCTCCTGTCATCTC
ACCTTGCTCCTGCCGAGAAAGTATCCATCATGGCTGATGCAATGCGGCGGCTGCATACGCTTGATCCGGC
TACCTGCCCATTCGACCACCAAGCGAAACATCGCATCGAGCGAGCACGTACTCGGATGGAAGCCGGTCTT
GTCGATCAGGATGATCTGGACGAAGAGCATCAGGGGCTCGCGCCAGCCGAACTGTTCGCCAGGCTCAAGG
CGAGCATGCCCGACGGCGAGGATCTCGTCGTGACCCATGGCGATGCCTGCTTGCCGAATATCATGGTGGA
AAATGGCCGCTTTTCTGGATTCATCGACTGTGGCCGGCTGGGTGTGGCGGACCGCTATCAGGACATAGCG
TTGGCTACCCGTGATATTGCTGAAGAGCTTGGCGGCGAATGGGCTGACCGCTTCCTCGTGCTTTACGGTA
TCGCCGCTCCCGATTCGCAGCGCATCGCCTTCTATCGCCTTCTTGACGAGTTCTTCTGAGCGGGACTCTG
GGGTTCGAAATGACCGACCAAGCGACGCCCAACCTGCCATCACGAGATTTCGATTCCACCGCCGCCTTCT
ATGAAAGGTTGGGCTTCGGAATCGTTTTCCGGGACGCCGGCTGGATGATCCTCCAGCGCGGGGATCTCAT
GCTGGAGTTCTTCGCCCACCCTAGGGGGAGGCTAACTGAAACACGGAAGGAGACAATACCGGAAGGAACC
CGCGCTATGACGGCAATAAAAAGACAGAATAAAACGCACGGTGTTGGGTCGTTTGTTCATAAACGCGGGG
TTCGGTCCCAGGGCTGGCACTCTGTCGATACCCCACCGAGACCCCATTGGGGCCAATACGCCCGCGTTTC
TTCCTTTTCCCCACCCCACCCCCCAAGTTCGGGTGAAGGCCCAGGGCTCGCAGCCAACGTCGGGGCGGCA
GGCCCTGCCATAGCCTCAGGTTACTCATATATACTTTAGATTGATTTAAAACTTCATTTTTAATTTAAAA
GGATCTAGGTGAAGATCCTTTTTGATAATCTCATGACCAAAATCCCTTAACGTGAGTTTTCGTTCCACTG
AGCGTCAGACCCCGTAGAAAAGATCAAAGGATCTTCTTGAGATCCTTTTTTTCTGCGCGTAATCTGCTGC
TTGCAAACAAAAAAACCACCGCTACCAGCGGTGGTTTGTTTGCCGGATCAAGAGCTACCAACTCTTTTTC
CGAAGGTAACTGGCTTCAGCAGAGCGCAGATACCAAATACTGTTCTTCTAGTGTAGCCGTAGTTAGGCCA
CCACTTCAAGAACTCTGTAGCACCGCCTACATACCTCGCTCTGCTAATCCTGTTACCAGTGGCTGCTGCC
AGTGGCGATAAGTCGTGTCTTACCGGGTTGGACTCAAGACGATAGTTACCGGATAAGGCGCAGCGGTCGG
GCTGAACGGGGGGTTCGTGCACACAGCCCAGCTTGGAGCGAACGACCTACACCGAACTGAGATACCTACA
GCGTGAGCTATGAGAAAGCGCCACGCTTCCCGAAGGGAGAAAGGCGGACAGGTATCCGGTAAGCGGCAGG
GTCGGAACAGGAGAGCGCACGAGGGAGCTTCCAGGGGGAAACGCCTGGTATCTTTATAGTCCTGTCGGGT
TTCGCCACCTCTGACTTGAGCGTCGATTTTTGTGATGCTCGTCAGGGGGGCGGAGCCTATGGAAAAACGC
CAGCAACGCGGCCTTTTTACGGTTCCTGGCCTTTTGCTGGCCTTTT
